Addgene plasmid #81805: pDONR223_RHOA_WT
Purpose: Gateway Donor vector containing RHOA , part of the Target Accelerator Plasmid Collection.
Depositing lab: Jesse Boehm & William Hahn & David Root. Depositing organization: Broad Institute. Publication: Systematic Functional Interrogation of Rare Cancer Variants Identifies Oncogenic Alleles. Kim E, Ilic N, Shrestha Y, Zou L, Kamburov A, Zhu C, Yang X, Lubonja R, Tran N, Nguyen C, Lawrence MS, Piccioni F, Bagul M, Doench JG, Chouinard CR, Wu X, Hogstrom L, Natoli T, Tamayo P, Horn H, Corsello SM, Lage K, Root DE, Subramanian A, Golub TR, Getz G, Boehm JS, Hahn WC. Cancer Discov. 2016 Jul;6(7):714-26. doi: 10.1158/2159-8290.CD-16-0160. Epub 2016 May 4. PubMed 27147599.
Backbone
  Vector backbone: pDONR223
  Backbone manufacturer: Invitrogen
  Backbone size w/o insert (bp): 2790
  Vector type: Gateway Entry vector
Growth in bacteria
  Bacterial resistance: Spectinomycin, 50 μg/mL
  Growth temperature: 37°C
  Growth strain: DH5alpha
  Copy number: High Copy
Gene/Insert
  Gene/Insert name: RHOA (alt name: NM_001664.3)
  Species: H. sapiens (human)
  Mutation: WT
  Entrez Gene: RHOA (a.k.a. ARH12, ARHA, EDFAOB, RHO12, RHOH12)
  Promoter: None
  Cloning method: Gateway Cloning
  Sequencing primers: 5′ M13pUC-fwd; 3′ M13-Rev
Terms and licenses: Academic/Nonprofit Terms; Industry Terms: Not Available to Industry
Depositor comments: Closed state: stop codon immediately follows insert Supporting reference: Systematic morphological profiling of human gene and allele function via Cell Painting. Rohban MH, et al. Elife. 2017, Mar 18;6. pii: e24060. PubMed PMID 28315521
How to cite: pDONR223_RHOA_WT was a gift from Jesse Boehm & William Hahn & David Root (Addgene plasmid # 81805 ; http://n2t.net/addgene:81805 ; RRID:Addgene_81805)
