[The description below was written by a language model from this plasmid's Addgene catalogue record and pLannotate feature annotations shown in this document.]
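Description:
pDONR223_RHOA_WT is a Gateway entry clone built on the Invitrogen pDONR223 backbone and carrying the wild-type human RHOA open reading frame (reference transcript NM_001664.3). It is a small plasmid of about 3.4 kb that is maintained in E. coli through a high-copy ColE1/pUC-type origin. Selection is with spectinomycin, conferred by the aadA aminoglycoside adenylyltransferase gene (annotated SmR). This gene lies downstream of a fragment of a class 1 integron Pc promoter and a short remnant of a gentamicin resistance gene.

The RHOA coding sequence spans roughly 580 bp and sits between two attL-type recombination sites, annotated as attL3 and a partial attL2. These sites allow the insert to be moved by an LR Clonase reaction into any compatible Gateway destination vector. The automated annotation matched the coding sequence to the bovine RhoA protein entry, which probably reflects close similarity between the orthologues, since the catalogue gives the species as human. RhoA is a small GTPase that cycles between GTP- and GDP-bound states and regulates actin stress fibres, focal adhesions, cell migration and the cell cycle.

The clone is in the "closed" configuration, with a stop codon immediately after the insert, so it yields native, C-terminally untagged protein after transfer. The record lists no promoter for the insert. rrnB T1 and T2 terminators lie upstream of the cassette and help insulate it from read-through transcription, and a T7 promoter lies beyond the downstream attL site, pointing back toward the insert. Short lacI and lacZα fragments are backbone remnants.

The plasmid belongs to the Target Accelerator Plasmid Collection. It serves as the wild-type reference alongside variant alleles in studies of cancer-associated mutations and in morphological profiling.
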