Features (pLannotate 1.2.2; 12 found; start..end, strand, type, name):
    121..213     +  CDS            lacI (fragment): lac repressor; lacI; The lac repressor binds to the lac operator to inhibit transcription in E. coli. This inhibition can be relieved by adding lactose or isopropyl-β-D-thiogalactopyranoside (IPTG).
    268..295     -  terminator     rrnB T2 terminator: transcription terminator T2 from the E. coli rrnB gene
    427..470     +  terminator     rrnB T1 terminator: Escherichia coli rrnB; transcription terminator T1 from the E. coli rrnB gene
    517..553     -  CDS            lacZα (fragment): LacZα fragment of β-galactosidase; lacZ fragment
    570..665     +  protein_bind   attL3: mutant version of attL; recombination site for the Gateway® LR reaction LR Clonase™
    671..1249    +  CDS            RHOA (sequence partly withheld): RHOA_BOVIN - Also known as ARHA, RHO12. Experimental evidence at protein level: Swiss-Prot protein existence level 1. Small GTPase which cycles between an active GTP-bound and an inactive GDP-bound state. Mainly associated with cytoskeleton organization, in active state binds to a variety of effector proteins to regulate cellular responses such as cytoskeletal dynamics, cell migration and cell cycle. Regulates a signal transduction pathway linking plasma membrane receptors to the assembly of focal adhesions and actin stress fibers. Involved in a microtubule-dependent signal that is required fo
   1260..1353    -  protein_bind   attL2 (fragment): mutant version of attL; recombination site for the Gateway® LR reaction LR Clonase™
   1371..1389    -  promoter       T7 promoter: promoter for bacteriophage T7 RNA polymerase
   1579..1602    +  promoter       Pc promoter (fragment): intI1 (promoter lies within the coding sequence); class 1 integron promoter
   1778..1834    +  CDS            GmR (fragment): gentamycin acetyltransferase; aacC1; confers resistance to gentamycin
   1841..2632    +  CDS            SmR: aminoglycoside adenylyltransferase (Murphy, 1985); aadA; confers resistance to spectinomycin and streptomycin
   2725..3313    +  rep_origin     ori: high-copy-number ColE1/pMB1/pBR322/pUC origin of replication
>Addgene plasmid #81805 | pDONR223_RHOA_WT | addgene full sequence | sequence record 169220 | Addgene NGS Result
CTTTCCTGCGTTATCCCCTGATTCTGTGGATAACCGTATTACCGCCTTTGAGTGAGCTGATACCGCTCGC
CGCAGCCGAACGACCGAGCGCAGCGAGTCAGTGAGCGAGGAAGCGGAAGAGCGCCCAATACGCAAACCGC
CTCTCCCCGCGCGTTGGCCGATTCATTAATGCAGCTGGCACGACAGGTTTCCCGACTGGAAAGCGGGCAG
TGAGCGCAACGCAATTAATACGCGTACCGCTAGCCAGGAAGAGTTTGTAGAAACGCAAAAAGGCCATCCG
TCAGGATGGCCTTCTGCTTAGTTTGATGCCTGGCAGTTTATGGCGGGCGTCCTGCCCGCCACCCTCCGGG
CCGTTGCTTCACAACGTTCAAATCCGCTCCCGGCGGATTTGTCCTACTCAGGAGAGCGTTCACCGACAAA
CAACAGATAAAACGAAAGGCCCAGTCTTCCGACTGAGCCTTTCGTTTTATTTGATGCCTGGCAGTTCCCT
ACTCTCGCGTTAACGCTAGCATGGATGTTTTCCCAGTCACGACGTTGTAAAACGACGGCCAGTCTTAAGC
TCGGGCCCCAAATAATGATTTTATTTTGACTGATAGTGACCTGTTCGTTGCAACAAATTGATGAGCAATG
CTTTTTTATAATGCCAACTTTGTACAAAAAAGTTGGCACC
[543 nt withheld, positions 671-1213]
AGACGTGGGAAGAAAAAATCTGGGTGCCTTGTCTTGTGATTGCCAACTTTCTTGTACAAAGTTGTCATTA
TAAGAAAGCATTGCTTATCAATTTGTTGCAACGAACAGGTCACTATCAGTCAAAATAAAATCATTATTTG
CCATCCAGCTGATATCCCCTATAGTGAGTCGTATTACATGGTCATAGCTGTTTCCTGGCAGCTCTGGCCC
GTGTCTCAAAATCTCTGATGTTACATTGCACAAGATAAAAATATATCATCATGCCTCCTCTAGACCAGCC
AGGACAGAAATGCCTCGACTTCGCTGCTACCCAAGGTTGCCGGGTGACGCACACCGTGGAAACGGATGAA
GGCACGAACCCAGTGGACATAAGCCTGTTCGGTTCGTAAGCTGTAATGCAAGTAGCGTATGCGCTCACGC
AACTGGTCCAGAACCTTGACCGAACGCAGCGGTGGTAACGGCGCAGTGGCGGTTTTCATGGCTTGTTATG
ACTGTTTTTTTGGGGTACAGTCTATGCCTCGGGCATCCAAGCAGCAAGCGCGTTACGCCGTGGGTCGATG
TTTGATGTTATGGAGCAGCAACGATGTTACGCAGCAGGGCAGTCGCCCTAAAACAAAGTTAAACATTATG
AGGGAAGCGGTGATCGCCGAAGTATCGACTCAACTATCAGAGGTAGTTGGCGTCATCGAGCGCCATCTCG
AACCGACGTTGCTGGCCGTACATTTGTACGGCTCCGCAGTGGATGGCGGCCTGAAGCCACACAGTGATAT
TGATTTGCTGGTTACGGTGACCGTAAGGCTTGATGAAACAACGCGGCGAGCTTTGATCAACGACCTTTTG
GAAACTTCGGCTTCCCCTGGAGAGAGCGAGATTCTCCGCGCTGTAGAAGTCACCATTGTTGTGCACGACG
ACATCATTCCGTGGCGTTATCCAGCTAAGCGCGAACTGCAATTTGGAGAATGGCAGCGCAATGACATTCT
TGCAGGTATCTTCGAGCCAGCCACGATCGACATTGATCTGGCTATCTTGCTGACAAAAGCAAGAGAACAT
AGCGTTGCCTTGGTAGGTCCAGCGGCGGAGGAACTCTTTGATCCGGTTCCTGAACAGGATCTATTTGAGG
CGCTAAATGAAACCTTAACGCTATGGAACTCGCCGCCCGACTGGGCTGGCGATGAGCGAAATGTAGTGCT
TACGTTGTCCCGCATTTGGTACAGCGCAGTAACCGGCAAAATCGCGCCGAAGGATGTCGCTGCCGACTGG
GCAATGGAGCGCCTGCCGGCCCAGTATCAGCCCGTCATACTTGAAGCTAGACAGGCTTATCTTGGACAAG
AAGAAGATCGCTTGGCCTCGCGCGCAGATCAGTTGGAAGAATTTGTCCACTACGTGAAAGGCGAGATCAC
CAAGGTAGTCGGCAAATAACCCTCGAGCCACCCATGACCAAAATCCCTTAACGTGAGTTACGCGTCGTTC
CACTGAGCGTCAGACCCCGTAGAAAAGATCAAAGGATCTTCTTGAGATCCTTTTTTTCTGCGCGTAATCT
GCTGCTTGCAAACAAAAAAACCACCGCTACCAGCGGTGGTTTGTTTGCCGGATCAAGAGCTACCAACTCT
TTTTCCGAAGGTAACTGGCTTCAGCAGAGCGCAGATACCAAATACTGTTCTTCTAGTGTAGCCGTAGTTA
GGCCACCACTTCAAGAACTCTGTAGCACCGCCTACATACCTCGCTCTGCTAATCCTGTTACCAGTGGCTG
CTGCCAGTGGCGATAAGTCGTGTCTTACCGGGTTGGACTCAAGACGATAGTTACCGGATAAGGCGCAGCG
GTCGGGCTGAACGGGGGGTTCGTGCACACAGCCCAGCTTGGAGCGAACGACCTACACCGAACTGAGATAC
CTACAGCGTGAGCTATGAGAAAGCGCCACGCTTCCCGAAGGGAGAAAGGCGGACAGGTATCCGGTAAGCG
GCAGGGTCGGAACAGGAGAGCGCACGAGGGAGCTTCCAGGGGGAAACGCCTGGTATCTTTATAGTCCTGT
CGGGTTTCGCCACCTCTGACTTGAGCGTCGATTTTTGTGATGCTCGTCAGGGGGGCGGAGCCTATGGAAA
AACGCCAGCAACGCGGCCTTTTTACGGTTCCTGGCCTTTTGCTGGCCTTTTGCTCACATGTT
