>Addgene plasmid #81805 | pDONR223_RHOA_WT | depositor partial sequence | sequence record 155124 | Insert sequence
[543 nt withheld, positions 1-543]
AGACGTGGGAAGAAAAAATCTGGGTGCCTTGTCTTG
