>Addgene plasmid #81805 | pDONR223_RHOA_WT | addgene partial sequence | sequence record 160793 | M13-F20 5'-TGTAAAACGACGGCCAGT-3'
TTTTATTTTGACTGATAGTGACCTGTTCGTTGCAACAAATTGATGAGCAATGCTTTTTTATAATGCCAAC
TTTGTACAAAAAAGTTGGCACC
[543 nt withheld, positions 93-635]
AGACGTGGGAAGAAAAAATCTGGGTGCCTTGTCTTGTGATTGCCAACTTTCTTGTACAAAGTTGTCATTA
TAAGAAAGCATTGCTTATCAATTTGTTGCAACGAACAGGTCACTATCAGTCAAAATAAAATCATTATTTG
CCATCCAGCTGATATCCCCTATAGTGAGTCGTATTACATGGTCATAGCTGTTTCCTGGCAGCTCTGGCCC
GTGTCTCAAAATCTCTGATGTTACATTGCACAAGATAAAAATATATCATCATGCCTCCTCTAGACCAGCC
AGGACAGAAATGCCTCGACTTCGCTGCTACCCAAGGTTGCCGGGTGACGCACACCGTGGAAACGGATGAA
GGCACGAACCCAGTGGACATAAGCCTGTTCGGTTCGTAAGCTGTAATGCAAGT
